Addgene plasmid #12816: DCT.VV.Orf128
Purpose: This plasmid was designed for screening purposes and may contain discrepancies relative to the current canonical GenBank version of the gene.
Depositing lab: Jack Bennink & Jon Yewdell. Depositing organization: National Institute of Allergy and Infectious Diseases (NIAID). Publication: Identification of poxvirus CD8+ T cell determinants to enable rational design and characterization of smallpox vaccines. Tscharke DC, Karupiah G, Zhou J, Palmore T, Irvine KR, Haeryfar SM, Williams S, Sidney J, Sette A, Bennink JR, Yewdell JW. J Exp Med. 2005 January 3; 201(1): 95–104. 10.1084/jem.20041912 PubMed 15623576.
Backbone
  Vector backbone: pcDNA 3.1D V5-His-TOPO
  Backbone manufacturer: Invitrogen
  Backbone size w/o insert (bp): 5514
  Vector type: Mammalian Expression
  Selectable markers: Neomycin (select with G418)
Growth in bacteria
  Bacterial resistance: Ampicillin, 100 μg/mL
  Growth temperature: 37°C
  Growth strain: DH5alpha
  Copy number: High Copy
Gene/Insert
  Gene/Insert name: VV.Orf128 (alt names: VV_WR_016; ankyrin repeat protein)
  Species: Vaccinia Virus
  Insert size (bp): 234
  GenBank ID: 9790924
  Cloning method: Restriction Enzyme; 5′ cloning site BamHI (not destroyed); 3′ cloning site BamHI (not destroyed)
  Sequencing primers: 5′ Universal T7
Terms and licenses: Academic/Nonprofit Terms; Industry Terms: Not Available to Industry
Depositor comments: Please see the Vaccinia kit page ( https://www.addgene.org/vvorf/ ) for more information. The kit page contains the supplemental VVOrfData spreadsheet, which includes important information about this plasmid. The plasmid and insert names provided here relate only to this library. The name of the ORF (if present) in VACV strain Copenhagen and the name of the ORF (if annotated) in VACV strain WR sequence can be found in VVOrfData spreadsheet. Please note that the amino acid sequence given for each ORF in the spreadsheet may contain some errors. Additionally, changes from the expected sequence may be present in these plasmids. Please see Addgene's quality control sequence and sequencing notes in the VVOrfData spreadsheet before ordering this plasmid.
How to cite: DCT.VV.Orf128 was a gift from Jack Bennink & Jon Yewdell (Addgene plasmid # 12816 ; http://n2t.net/addgene:12816 ; RRID:Addgene_12816)
