[The description below was written by a language model from this plasmid's Addgene catalogue record.]
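Description:
DCT.VV.Orf128 is a mammalian expression plasmid built on the commercial pcDNA 3.1D V5-His-TOPO backbone (about 5.5 kb without insert) and carrying a short vaccinia virus open reading frame. The 234 bp insert, designated VV.Orf128 within its library and also recorded as VV_WR_016, an ankyrin repeat protein, is flanked by BamHI sites at both ends that remain intact. The plasmid is maintained at high copy in E. coli under ampicillin selection, and the backbone provides a neomycin resistance marker so that transfected mammalian cells can be selected with G418.

No feature table accompanies the record, so the promoter and tags are not explicitly listed. This backbone family generally uses a CMV immediate-early promoter with an upstream T7 promoter, consistent with the listed T7 sequencing primer, and offers C-terminal V5 and polyhistidine tags. Whether the viral ORF is in frame with those tags is not stated.

The construct belongs to a library of individually cloned vaccinia virus ORFs made for screening, associated with work identifying poxvirus CD8+ T cell determinants to support the design and characterisation of smallpox vaccines. In that kind of screen, each ORF is expressed in cells so that its product can be tested for recognition by virus-specific T cells. The depositors caution that the plasmid was made for screening and may differ from the canonical reference sequence. They also note that the ORF naming is specific to this library, with correspondence to the Copenhagen and WR strain annotations given in a supplementary data sheet, so sequence verification is advisable before relying on the encoded product.
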