>Addgene plasmid #12816 | DCT.VV.Orf128 | addgene partial sequence | sequence record 19205 | T7 5'-TAATACGACTCACTATAGGG-3'
AGTACCCTTCCACCGAATTCCAGCTGACCACCATGTTAAAGTTAAAGGATATAGCGATGGCTCTACTAGA
AGCCACTGGATTTAGCAATATAAATGACTTTAATATATTCAGCTATATGAAATCCAAAAATGTAGACGTT
GACTTGATAAAGGTGTTGGTAGAACATGGATTTGACTTGAGTGTTAAATGTGAAAACCATCGTTCAGTTA
TAGAAAATTATGTAATGACAATGATCCTGTTCCTAAAATTATTGATTTGTTCATAGGCAATTCCCGGGGA
TCCGAATAAAGGGTCAAGACAATTCTGCAGATATCCAGCACAGTGGCGGCCGCTCGAGTCTAGAGGGCCC
GCGGTTCGAAGGTAAGCCTATCCCTAACCCTCTCCTCGGTCTCGATTCTACGCGTACCGGTCATCATCAC
CATCACCATTGAGTTTAAACCCGCTGATCAGCCTCGACTGTGCCTTCTAGTTGCCAGCCATCTGTTGTTT
GCCCCTCCCCCGTGCCTTCCTTGACCCTGGAAGGTGCCACTCCCACTGTCCTTTCCTAATAAAATGAGGA
AATTGCATCGCATTGTCTGAGTAGGTGTCATTCTATTCTGGGGGGTTGGGGGGTGGGGCAGGACAGCAAG
GGGGGAGGATTGGGAAGACAATAGCAGGCATGCTGGGGATGCGGTGGGCTCTATGGCTTCTGAGGCGGAA
AGAACCAGCTGGGGCTCTAGGGGGTAT
